>Addgene plasmid #46260 | pKNOCK-Gm | depositor full sequence | sequence record 65277 | pKNOCK-Gm sequence 1698 bps
ATTGATCCGGCCACGATGCGTCCGGCGTAGAGGATCTGAAGATCAGCAGTTCAACCTGTTGATAGTACGT
ACTAAGCTCTCATGTTTCACGTACTAAGCTCTCATGTTTAACGTACTAAGCTCTCATGTTTAACGAACTA
AACCCTCATGGCTAACGTACTAAGCTCTCATGGCTAACGTACTAAGCTCTCATGTTTCACGTACTAAGCT
CTCATGTTTGAACAATAAAATTAATATAAATCAGCAACTTAAATAGCCTCTAAGGTTTTAAGTTTTATAA
GAAAAAAAAGAATATATAAGGCTTTTAAAGCTTTTAAGGTTTAACGGTTGTGGACAACAAGCCAGGGATG
TAACGCACTGAGAAGCCCTTAGAGCCTCTCAAAGCAATTTTGAGTGACACAGGAACACTTAACGGCTGAC
ATGGGAATTCCCCTCCACCGCGGTGGCGGCCGCTCTAGAACTAGTGGATCCCCCGGGCTGCAGGAATTCG
ATATCAAGCTTATCGATACCGTCGACCTCGAGGGGGGGCCCGGTACCGAGGACGCGTCAATTCTCGAATT
GACATAAGCCTGTTCGGTTCGTAAACTGTAATGCAAGTAGCGTATGCGCTCACGCAACTGGTCCAGAACC
TTGACCGAACGCAGCGGTGGTAACGGCGCAGTGGCGGTTTTCATGGCTTGTTATGACTGTTTTTTTGTAC
AGTCTATGCCTCGGGCATCCAAGCAGCAAGCGCGTTACGCCGTGGGTCGATGTTTGATGTTATGGAGCAG
CAACGATGTTACGCAGCAGCAACGATGTTACGCAGCAGGGCAGTCGCCCTAAAACAAAGTTAGGTGGCTC
AAGTATGGGCATCATTCGCACATGTAGGCTCGGCCCTGACCAAGTCAAATCCATGCGGGCTGCTCTTGAT
CTTTTCGGTCGTGAGTTCGGAGACGTAGCCACCTACTCCCAACATCAGCCGGACTCCGATTACCTCGGGA
ACTTGCTCCGTAGTAAGACATTCATCGCGCTTGCTGCCTTCGACCAAGAAGCGGTTGTTGGCGCTCTCGC
GGCTTACGTTCTGCCCAAGTTTGAGCAGCCGCGTAGTGAGATCTATATCTATGATCTCGCAGTCTCCGGC
GAGCACCGGAGGCAGGGCATTGCCACCGCGCTCATCAATCTCCTCAAGCATGAGGCCAACGCGCTTGGTG
CTTATGTGATCTACGTGCAAGCAGATTACGGTGACGATCCCGCAGTGGCTCTCTATACAAAGTTGGGCAT
ACGGGAAGAAGTGATGCACTTTGATATCGACCCAAGTACCGCCACCTAACAATTCGTTCAAGCCGAGATC
GGCTTCCCGGCCGACGCGTCAATTCGAGGGGGATCAATTCCGTGATAGGTGGGCTGCCCTTCCTGGTTGG
CTTGGTTTCATCAGCCATCCGCTTGCCCTCATCTGTTACGCCGGCGGTAGCCGGCCAGCCTCGCAGAGCA
GGATTCCCGTTGAGCACCGCCAGGTGCGAATAAGGGACAGTGAAGAAGGAACACCCGCTCGCGGGTGGGC
CTACTTCACCTATCCTGCCCGGCTGACGCCGTTGGATACACCAAGGAAAGTCTACACGAACCCTTTGGCA
AAATCCTGTATATCGTGCGAAAAAGGATGGATATACCGAAAAAATCGCTATAATGACCCCGAAGCAGGGT
TATGCAGCGGAAAACGGA
Features (pLannotate 1.2.2; 6 found; start..end, strand, type, name):
     33..421     +  rep_origin     R6K γ ori: γ replication origin from E. coli plasmid R6K; requires the R6K initiator protein pi for replication
    433..537     +  misc_feature   MCS: pBluescript multiple cloning site
    559..587     +  promoter       Pc promoter: intI1 (promoter lies within the coding sequence); class 1 integron promoter
    776..1309    +  CDS            GmR: gentamycin acetyltransferase; aacC1; confers resistance to gentamycin
   1373..1418    -  CDS            traJ (fragment): oriT-recognizing protein; traJ
   1451..1560    -  oriT           oriT: incP origin of transfer
