[The description below was written by a language model from this plasmid's Addgene catalogue record and pLannotate feature annotations shown in this document.]
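Description:
pKNOCK-Gm is a very small (about 1.7 kb) empty-backbone suicide vector for bacterial gene targeting, one member of the pKNOCK series of broad-host-range mobilizable plasmids designed for gene knockout and targeted DNA insertion into the chromosomes of gram-negative bacteria. Replication depends on the R6K γ origin, which functions only when the R6K initiator protein pi is supplied in trans. The plasmid is therefore maintained in pir-expressing E. coli hosts, at low copy in pir+ strains and at high copy in pir116 strains. It cannot replicate once transferred into a recipient lacking pir. Selection is by gentamicin resistance, conferred by the aacC1 gentamicin acetyltransferase gene, which lies downstream of an annotated class 1 integron Pc promoter.

The remaining functional elements are a pBluescript-derived multiple cloning site placed next to the origin and an IncP origin of transfer (oriT) with an adjacent fragment of traJ. The oriT allows the plasmid to be mobilized by conjugation from a donor strain that provides the IncP transfer functions, although the record does not specify particular donor strains. In typical use, a fragment of a target gene is cloned into the MCS and the construct is conjugated into the gram-negative recipient. Because the plasmid cannot replicate there, gentamicin-resistant exconjugants arise only when the whole vector integrates into the chromosome by homologous recombination through the cloned fragment. Integration disrupts the target gene or places cloned DNA at that locus. No insert is present in the deposited plasmid.
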