Addgene plasmid #46260: pKNOCK-Gm
Purpose: (Empty Backbone) Bacterial targeting
Depositing lab: Mikhail Alexeyev. Depositing organization: University of South Alabama. Publication: The pKNOCK series of broad-host-range mobilizable suicide vectors for gene knockout and targeted DNA insertion into the chromosome of gram-negative bacteria. Alexeyev MF. Biotechniques. 1999 May;26(5):824-6, 828. 10.2144/99265bm05 PubMed 10337469.
Backbone
  Vector backbone: original
  Vector type: Bacterial targeting
Growth in bacteria
  Bacterial resistance: Gentamicin, 10 μg/mL
  Growth temperature: 37°C
  Growth strain: pir116
  Growth instructions: low copy number in pir+ E. coli strains high copy number in pir116 E. coli strains
  Copy number: Low Copy
Terms and licenses: Academic/Nonprofit Terms; Industry Terms
How to cite: pKNOCK-Gm was a gift from Mikhail Alexeyev (Addgene plasmid # 46260 ; http://n2t.net/addgene:46260 ; RRID:Addgene_46260)
