>Addgene plasmid #46260 | pKNOCK-Gm | addgene partial sequence | sequence record 68766 | pGP704-R 5'-aacaagccagggatgtaacg-3'
ATTTTGAGTGACACAGGAACACTTAACGGCTGACATGGGAATTCCCCTCCACCGCGGTGGCGGCCGCTCT
AGAACTAGTGGATCCCCCGGGCTGCAGGAATTCGATATCAAGCTTATCGATACCGTCGACCTCGAGGGGG
GGCCCGGTACCGAGGACGCGTCAATTCTCGAATTGACATAAGCCTGTTCGGTTCGTAAACTGTAATGCAA
GTAGCGTATGCGCTCACGCAACTGGTCCAGAACCTTGACCGAACGCAGCGGTGGTAACGGCGCAGTGGCG
GTTTTCATGGCTTGTTATGACTGTTTTTTTGTACAGTCTATGCCTCGGGCATCCAAGCAGCAAGCGCGTT
ACGCCGTGGGTCGATGTTTGATGTTATGGAGCAGCAACGATGTTACGCAGCA
